>Addgene plasmid #179662 | CMVTO-nTVMVp-AP4-tevs-P3-tevs-cTVMVPmut-CAAX | addgene full sequence | sequence record 356778 | Addgene NGS Result
ACAATTGCATGAAGAATCTGCTTAGGGTTAGGCGTTTTGCGCTGCTTCGTACGGGCCAGATATACGCGTT
GACATTGATTATTGACTAGTTATTAATAGTAATCAATTACGGGGTCATTAGTTCATAGCCCATATATGGA
GTTCCGCGTTACATAACTTACGGTAAATGGCCCGCCTGGCTGACCGCCCAACGACCCCCGCCCATTGACG
TCAATAATGACGTATGTTCCCATAGTAACGCCAATAGGGACTTTCCATTGACGTCAATGGGTGGAGTATT
TACGGTAAACTGCCCACTTGGCAGTACATCAAGTGTATCATATGCCAAGTACGCCCCCTATTGACGTCAA
TGACGGTAAATGGCCCGCCTGGCATTATGCCCAGTACATGACCTTATGGGACTTTCCTACTTGGCAGTAC
ATCTACGTATTAGTCATCGCTATTACCATGGTGATGCGGTTTTGGCAGTACATCAATGGGCGTGGATAGC
GGTTTGACTCACGGGGATTTCCAAGTCTCCACCCCATTGACGTCAATGGGAGTTTGTTTTGGCACCAAAA
TCAACGGGACTTTCCAAAATGTCGTAACAACTCCGCCCCATTGACGCAAATGGGCGGTAGGCGTGTACGG
TGGGAGGTCTATATAAGCAGAGCTCTCCCTATCAGTGATAGAGATCTCCCTATCAGTGATAGAGATCGTC
GACGAGCTCGTTTAGTGAACCGTCAGATCGCCTGGAGACGCCATCCACGCTGTTTTGACCTCCATAGAAG
ACACCGGGACCGATCCAGCCTCCGGACTCTAGCGTTTAAACTTAAGCTTCGCCACCATGGGATCCTCAAA
AGCACTCCTGAAGGGAGTCCGCGACTTTAATCCTATATCAGCGTGTGTATGTTTGCTTGAAAACTCCTCT
GATGGGCATTCAGAAAGGCTTTTTGGTATTGGGTTTGGTCCCTACATAATAGCAAACCAACACCTGTTTC
GACGCAATAACGGCGAGCTTACGATTAAGACGATGCACGGGGAATTTAAAGTGAAAAACAGCACACAATT
GCAAATGAAACCCGTCGAAGGGAGAGACATCATTGTAATAAAGATGGCAAAGGATTTCCCACCCTTTCCG
CAGAAATTGAAATTCCGGCAACCTACTATAAAGGATCGAGTTTGTATGGTTTCTACGAACTTTCAGCAAG
GAGGTGGAGGCAGTTCACCCGAGGACGAGCTTGCTGCTAATGAAGAGGAGTTGCAGCAAAATGAACAAAA
GTTGGCTCAAATTAAGCAAAAACTTCAAGCTATCAAATACGGTGGTGGAGGCAGTAGTGAGAACTTGTAC
TTCCAGAGTGGCTCGAGTGGCAGCTCCCCGGAAGATGAGATCCAGCAACTGGAAGAAGAAATCGCTCAGC
TGGAACAGAAAAACGCAGCGCTGAAAGAGAAAAACCAGGCGCTGAAATACGGTAGTAGTGGCTCGAGTGA
AAACCTTTACTTCCAATCAGGCTCGGGCTCGGGCAAATCAGTCTCCTCCCTCGTGTCCGAATCCTCTCAC
ATCGTTCACAAGGAAGATACCAGTTTCTGGCAGCATTGGATTACCACAAAAGACGGGCAGGCGGGCTCAC
CGCTGGTGTCTATCATTGACGGGAACATTCTGGGAATCCACTCCCTGACACACACCACTAACGGCTCAAA
CTATTTCGTTGAGTTCCCAGAGAAGTTCGTAGCTACATATCTGGACGCTGCGGACGGCTGGTGCAAGAAC
TGGAAATTCAACGCGGACAAGATTTCATGGGGTAGTTTCACGCTTGTCGAAGACGCGCCCGAGGACGACT
TTATGGCGAAAAAAACCGTGGCTGCTATTATGGATAGCGGCGGTGGAGGACGGAGCAAACTGAATCCACC
CGATGAGTCTGGACCCGGTTGTATGTCATGTAAATGTGTGTTGAGCTAGCTCGAGGAGGGCCCGAACAAA
AACTCATCTCAGAAGAGGATCTGAATAGCGCCGTCGACCATCATCATAATCATCATTGAGTTTAAACCCG
CTGATCAGCCTCGACTGTGCCTTCTAGTTGCCAGCCATCTGTTGTTTGCCCCTCCCCCGTGCCTTCCTTG
ACCCTGGAAGGTGCCACTCCCACTGTCCTTTCCTAATAAAATGAGGAAATTGCATCGCATTGTCTGAGTA
GGTGTCATTCTATTCTGGGGGGTGGGGTGGGGCAGGACAGCAAGGGGGAGGATTGGGAAGACAATAGCAG
GCATGCTGGGGATGCGGTGGGCTCTATGGAGATCTATCGATGTTCTGGGGATGCGGTGGGCTCTATGGCT
TCTGAGGCGGAAAGAACCAGCTGGGGCTCTAGGGGGTATCCCC
[124 nt withheld, positions 2354-2477]
C
[91 nt withheld, positions 2479-2569]
AGGGTGATGGTTCACGTACCTAGAAGTTCCTATTCCGAAGTTCCTATTCTCTAGAAAGTATAGGAACTTC
CTTGGCCAAAAAGCCTGAACTCACCGCGACGTCTGTCGAGAAGTTTCTGATCGAAAAGTTCGACAGCGTC
TCCGACCTGATGCAGCTCTCGGAGGGCGAAGAATCTCGTGCTTTCAGCTTCGATGTAGGAGGGCGTGGAT
ATGTCCTGCGGGTAAATAGCTGCGCCGATGGTTTCTACAAAGATCGTTATGTTTATCGGCACTTTGCATC
GGCCGCGCTCCCGATTCCGGAAGTGCTTGACATTGGGGAATTCAGCGAGAGCCTGACCTATTGCATCTCC
CGCCGTGCACAGGGTGTCACGTTGCAAGACCTGCCTGAAACCGAACTGCCCGCTGTTCTGCAGCCGGTCG
CGGAGGCCATGGATGCGATCGCTGCGGCCGATCTTAGCCAGACGAGCGGGTTCGGCCCATTCGGACCGCA
AGGAATCGGTCAATACACTACATGGCGTGATTTCATATGCGCGATTGCTGATCCCCATGTGTATCACTGG
CAAACTGTGATGGACGACACCGTCAGTGCGTCCGTCGCGCAGGCTCTCGATGAGCTGATGCTTTGGGCCG
AGGACTGCCCCGAAGTCCGGCACCTCGTGCACGCGGATTTCGGCTCCAACAATGTCCTGACGGACAATGG
CCGCATAACAGCGGTCATTGACTGGAGCGAGGCGATGTTCGGGGATTCCCAATACGAGGTCGCCAACATC
TTCTTCTGGAGGCCGTGGTTGGCTTGTATGGAGCAGCAGACGCGCTACTTCGAGCGGAGGCATCCGGAGC
TTGCAGGATCGCCGCGGCTCCGGGCGTATATGCTCCGCATTGGTCTTGACCAACTCTATCAGAGCTTGGT
TGACGGCAATTTCGATGATGCAGCTTGGGCGCAGGGTCGATGCGACGCAATCGTCCGATCCGGAGCCGGG
ACTGTCGGGCGTACACAAATCGCCCGCAGAAGCGCGGCCGTCTGGACCGATGGCTGTGTAGAAGTACTCG
CCGATAGTGGAAACCGACGCCCCAGCACTCGTCCGAGGGCAAAGGAATAGCACGTACTACGAGATTTCGA
TTCCACCGCCGCCTTCTATGAAAGGTTGGGCTTCGGAATCGTTTTCCGGGACGCCGGCTGGATGATCCTC
CAGCGCGGGGATCTCATGCTGGAGTTCTTCGCCCACCCCAACTTGTTTATTGCAGCTTATAATGGTTACA
AATAAAGCAATAGCATCACAAATTTCACAAATAAAGCATTTTTTTCACTGCATTCTAGTTGTGGTTTGTC
CAAACTCATCAATGTATCTTATCATGTCTGTATACCGTCGACCTCTAGCTAGAGCTTGGCGTAATCATGG
TCATAGCTGTTTCCTGTGTGAAATTGTTATCCGCTCACAATTCCACACAACATACGAGCCGGAAGCATAA
AGTGTAAAGCCTGGGGTGCCTAATGAGTGAGCTAACTCACATTAATTGCGTTGCGCTCACTGCCCGCTTT
CCAGTCGGGAAACCTGTCGTGCCAGCTGCATTAATGAATCGGCCAACGCGCGGGGAGAGGCGGTTTGCGT
ATTGGGCGCTCTTCCGCTTCCTCGCTCACTGACTCGCTGCGCTCGGTCGTTCGGCTGCGGCGAGCGGTAT
CAGCTCACTCAAAGGCGGTAATACGGTTATCCACAGAATCAGGGGATAACGCAGGAAAGAACATGTGAGC
AAAAGGCCAGCAAAAGGCCAGGAACCGTAAAAAGGCCGCGTTGCTGGCGTTTTTCCATAGGCTCCGCCCC
CCTGACGAGCATCACAAAAATCGACGCTCAAGTCAGAGGTGGCGAAACCCGACAGGACTATAAAGATACC
AGGCGTTTCCCCCTGGAAGCTCCCTCGTGCGCTCTCCTGTTCCGACCCTGCCGCTTACCGGATACCTGTC
CGCCTTTCTCCCTTCGGGAAGCGTGGCGCTTTCTCATAGCTCACGCTGTAGGTATCTCAGTTCGGTGTAG
GTCGTTCGCTCCAAGCTGGGCTGTGTGCACGAACCCCCCGTTCAGCCCGACCGCTGCGCCTTATCCGGTA
ACTATCGTCTTGAGTCCAACCCGGTAAGACACGACTTATCGCCACTGGCAGCAGCCACTGGTAACAGGAT
TAGCAGAGCGAGGTATGTAGGCGGTGCTACAGAGTTCTTGAAGTGGTGGCCTAACTACGGCTACACTAGA
AGAACAGTATTTGGTATCTGCGCTCTGCTGAAGCCAGTTACCTTCGGAAAAAGAGTTGGTAGCTCTTGAT
CCGGCAAACAAACCACCGCTGGTAGCGGTGGTTTTTTTGTTTGCAAGCAGCAGATTACGCGCAGAAAAAA
AGGATCTCAAGAAGATCCTTTGATCTTTTCTACGGGGTCTGACGCTCAGTGGAACGAAAACTCACGTTAA
GGGATTTTGGTCATGAGATTATCAAAAAGGATCTTCACCTAGATCCTTTTAAATTAAAAATGAAGTTTTA
AATCAATCTAAAGTATATATGAGTAAACTTGGTCTGACAGTTACCAATGCTTAATCAGTGAGGCACCTAT
CTCAGCGATCTGTCTATTTCGTTCATCCATAGTTGCCTGACTCCCCGTCGTGTAGATAACTACGATACGG
GAGGGCTTACCATCTGGCCCCAGTGCTGCAATGATACCGCGAGACCCACGCTCACCGGCTCCAGATTTAT
CAGCAATAAACCAGCCAGCCGGAAGGGCCGAGCGCAGAAGTGGTCCTGCAACTTTATCCGCCTCCATCCA
GTCTATTAATTGTTGCCGGGAAGCTAGAGTAAGTAGTTCGCCAGTTAATAGTTTGCGCAACGTTGTTGCC
ATTGCTACAGGCATCGTGGTGTCACGCTCGTCGTTTGGTATGGCTTCATTCAGCTCCGGTTCCCAACGAT
CAAGGCGAGTTACATGATCCCCCATGTTGTGCAAAAAAGCGGTTAGCTCCTTCGGTCCTCCGATCGTTGT
CAGAAGTAAGTTGGCCGCAGTGTTATCACTCATGGTTATGGCAGCACTGCATAATTCTCTTACTGTCATG
CCATCCGTAAGATGCTTTTCTGTGACTGGTGAGTACTCAACCAAGTCATTCTGAGAATAGTGTATGCGGC
GACCGAGTTGCTCTTGCCCGGCGTCAATACGGGATAATACCGCGCCACATAGCAGAACTTTAAAAGTGCT
CATCATTGGAAAACGTTCTTCGGGGCGAAAACTCTCAAGGATCTTACCGCTGTTGAGATCCAGTTCGATG
TAACCCACTCGTGCACCCAACTGATCTTCAGCATCTTTTACTTTCACCAGCGTTTCTGGGTGAGCAAAAA
CAGGAAGGCAAAATGCCGCAAAAAAGGGAATAAGGGCGACACGGAAATGTTGAATACTCATACTCTTCCT
TTTTCAATATTATTGAAGCATTTATCAGGGTTATTGTCTCATGAGCGGATACATATTTGAATGTATTTAG
AAAAATAAACAAATAGGGGTTCCGCGCACATTTCCCCGAAAAGTGCCACCTGACGTCGACGGATCGGGAG
ATCTCCCGATCCCCTATGGTGCACTCTCAGTACAATCTGCTCTGATGCCGCATAGTTAAGCCAGTATCTG
CTCCCTGCTTGTGTGTTGGAGGTCGCTGAGTAGTGCGCGAGCAAAATTTAAGCTACAACAAGGCAAGGCT
TGACCG
Features (pLannotate 1.2.2; 23 found; start..end, strand, type, name):
     71..450     +  enhancer       CMV enhancer: human cytomegalovirus immediate early enhancer
    451..654     +  promoter       CMV promoter: human cytomegalovirus (CMV) immediate early promoter
    656..675     +  promoter       PLtetO-1 promoter (fragment): modified phage lambda PL promoter with tet operator sites (Lutz and Bujard, 1997)
    677..696     +  promoter       PLtetO-1 promoter (fragment): modified phage lambda PL promoter with tet operator sites (Lutz and Bujard, 1997)
    704..737     +  promoter       TRE3GV promoter (fragment): 3rd-generation Tet-responsive promoter that can be activated by binding of Tet-On® 3G, optimized for retroviral and lentiviral vectors
    836..1855    +  CDS            POLG_TVMV (fragment): Experimental evidence at protein level: Swiss-Prot protein existence level 1. [Nuclear inclusion protein A]: has RNA-binding and proteolytic activities. From Tobacco vein mottling virus (TVMV).
   1877..1936    +  CDS            HRAS (fragment): RASH_HUMAN - Also known as HRAS1. Experimental evidence at protein level: Swiss-Prot protein existence level 1. Involved in the activation of Ras protein signal transduction (PubMed:22821884). Ras proteins bind GDP/GTP and possess intrinsic GTPase activity (PubMed:12740440, PubMed:14500341, PubMed:9020151). From Homo sapiens (Human).
   2045..2269    +  polyA_signal   bGH poly(A) signal: bovine growth hormone polyadenylation signal
   2285..2308    +  polyA_signal   bGH poly(A) signal (fragment): bovine growth hormone polyadenylation signal
   2312..2333    +  promoter       SV40 promoter (fragment): SV40 enhancer and early promoter
   2354..2587    +  rep_origin     f1 ori (fragment) (sequence partly withheld): f1 bacteriophage origin of replication; arrow indicates direction of (+) strand synthesis
   2592..2639    +  protein_bind   FRT: FLP-mediated recombination occurs in the 8-bp core sequence TCTAGAAA (Turan and Bode, 2011). FLP recombinase from the Saccharomyces cerevisiae 2μ plasmid
   2647..3669    +  CDS            HygR: aminoglycoside phosphotransferase from E. coli; aph(4)-Ia; confers resistance to hygromycin
   3679..3804    +  CDS            ble (fragment): BLE_KLEPN - Experimental evidence at protein level: Swiss-Prot protein existence level 1. Binding protein with a strong affinity to the bleomycin family of antibiotics. Binds to CL990; an antimitotic-antibiotic compound. From Klebsiella pneumoniae.
   3799..3920    +  polyA_signal   SV40 poly(A) signal: SV40 polyadenylation signal
   3993..4009    -  protein_bind   lac operator: The lac repressor binds to the lac operator to inhibit transcription in E. coli. This inhibition can be relieved by adding lactose or isopropyl-β-D-thiogalactopyranoside (IPTG). lac repressor encoded by lacI
   4017..4047    -  promoter       lac promoter: promoter for the E. coli lac operon
   4062..4083    -  protein_bind   CAP binding site: CAP binding activates transcription in the presence of cAMP. E. coli catabolite activator protein
   4096..4188    -  CDS            lacI (fragment): lac repressor; lacI; The lac repressor binds to the lac operator to inhibit transcription in E. coli. This inhibition can be relieved by adding lactose or isopropyl-β-D-thiogalactopyranoside (IPTG).
   4371..4959    -  rep_origin     ori: high-copy-number ColE1/pMB1/pBR322/pUC origin of replication
   5130..5990    -  CDS            AmpR: β-lactamase; bla; confers resistance to ampicillin, carbenicillin, and related antibiotics
   5991..6095    -  promoter       AmpR promoter: bla
   6154..6206    -  misc_feature   bom (fragment): basis of mobility region from pBR322
