[The description below was written by a language model from this plasmid's Addgene catalogue record and pLannotate feature annotations shown in this document.]
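Description:
CMVTO-nTVMVp-AP4-tevs-P3-tevs-cTVMVPmut-CAAX is a 6.3 kb mammalian expression plasmid built on a CMVTO-FlpIn backbone. It is propagated in E. coli through a high-copy ColE1/pUC-type origin with ampicillin resistance (AmpR under its own bla promoter). Expression of the insert is driven by the human CMV immediate-early enhancer and promoter, followed by short matches to tet operator sequences. This fits the "TO" designation, a CMV promoter that can be repressed by Tet repressor and induced with tetracycline-class drugs in cells that express the repressor. Transcripts end at a bGH polyadenylation signal. Downstream lies an FRT site directly ahead of a hygromycin resistance coding sequence with an SV40 poly(A) signal. No complete promoter is annotated upstream of this sequence, the arrangement typical of Flp-In vectors: Flp-mediated integration at a genomic FRT landing pad places HygR behind a resident promoter, allowing selection of single-copy stable lines.

The payload is a synthetic "caged" tobacco vein mottling virus protease (TVMVP) fragment. The annotation finds one open reading frame with homology to the TVMV NIa protease, followed by a C-terminal segment of human HRAS that supplies the CAAX lipidation motif for membrane anchoring. The internal modules are not individually annotated. Judging from the name, the N-terminal split half of TVMVP is linked through AP4 and P3 elements (probably heterodimerising coiled coils) and two TEV protease cleavage sites to a mutated C-terminal half, which presumably occupies and blocks the N-terminal half. According to the stated purpose, TEV protease cleavage uncages the membrane-bound nTVMVP, so the construct serves as a protease-to-protease relay component. The associated work concerns engineered circuits for protease-controlled secretion and surface display of intercellular signals.
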