Addgene plasmid #179662: CMVTO-nTVMVp-AP4-tevs-P3-tevs-cTVMVPmut-CAAX
Purpose: Membrane-bound (CAAX) TEVP-inducible caged-nTVMVP
Depositing lab: Xiaojing Gao. Depositing organization: Stanford University. Publication: Protease-controlled secretion and display of intercellular signals. Vlahos AE, Kang J, Aldrete CA, Zhu R, Chong LS, Elowitz MB, Gao XJ. Nat Commun. 2022 Feb 17;13(1):912. doi: 10.1038/s41467-022-28623-y. PubMed 35177637.
Backbone
  Vector backbone: CMVTO-FlpIn
  Vector type: Mammalian Expression
Growth in bacteria
  Bacterial resistance: Ampicillin, 100 μg/mL
  Growth temperature: 37°C
  Growth strain: DH5alpha
  Copy number: High Copy
Gene/Insert
  Gene/Insert name: Caged-nTVMVP
  Species: Synthetic
Terms and licenses: Academic/Nonprofit Terms; Industry Terms: Not Available to Industry
How to cite: CMVTO-nTVMVp-AP4-tevs-P3-tevs-cTVMVPmut-CAAX was a gift from Xiaojing Gao (Addgene plasmid # 179662 ; http://n2t.net/addgene:179662 ; RRID:Addgene_179662)
